Addgene plasmid #136982: pGGI_RT_Sa_sgRNA
Purpose: Goldengate/Greengate module for genome editing, using the Sa guideRNA.
Depositing lab: Klaus Theres. Depositing organization: Max Planck Institute for Plant Breeding Research.
Backbone
  Vector backbone: pUC19
  Vector type: CRISPR
Growth in bacteria
  Bacterial resistance: Ampicillin, 100 μg/mL
  Growth temperature: 37°C
  Growth strain: DH5alpha
  Copy number: High Copy
Gene/Insert
  Gene/Insert name: Sa guide RNA
  gRNA/shRNA sequence: unknown
  Species: Synthetic
  Cloning method: Restriction Enzyme; 5′ cloning site unknown (unknown if destroyed); 3′ cloning site unknown (unknown if destroyed)
Terms and licenses: Academic/Nonprofit Terms; Industry Terms: Not Available to Industry
Depositor comments: For use in the Greengate system (DOI: 10.1371/journal.pone.0083043, Addgene: Kit # 1000000036) or similar Goldengate-based systems. This plasmid carries a Greengate special module, containing the guideRNA backbone. Assembly of the guide is described here: DOI: 10.1007/978-1-4939-7286-9 _27.
How to cite: pGGI_RT_Sa_sgRNA was a gift from Klaus Theres (Addgene plasmid # 136982 ; http://n2t.net/addgene:136982 ; RRID:Addgene_136982)
