[The description below was written by a language model from this plasmid's Addgene catalogue record and pLannotate feature annotations shown in this document.]
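Description:
pGGI_RT_Sa_sgRNA is a small (about 3.2 kb) pUC19-based cloning module for plant CRISPR genome editing, designed as a "special module" for the GreenGate system or comparable Golden Gate assembly schemes. It is maintained in E. coli at high copy through the ColE1/pUC-type origin and selected with ampicillin via the bla gene and its native promoter. The remaining backbone annotations (CAP site, lac promoter and operator, fragments of lacI, lacZα, bom and rop) are remnants of the pUC cloning region. SP6 and T7 phage promoters lie on either side of the insert.

The payload is the guide RNA scaffold for the Staphylococcus aureus Cas9 system, a 76-nt structural portion of the sgRNA that is recognised by SaCas9. About 75 nt upstream of the scaffold, the annotation picks up a short match to the consensus Arabidopsis U6 snRNA promoter. This suggests that a plant Pol III promoter drives the guide, but only a 17-nt fragment is detected, so the full extent and identity of the promoter cannot be confirmed from the table. No targeting spacer is recorded. The gRNA sequence is listed as unknown, and the depositor describes the plasmid as carrying the guide RNA backbone, with the target-specific guide to be added by the user following a published assembly procedure. The cloning sites and the Type IIS sites or overhangs used for assembly are not stated in the record.

The plasmid encodes no Cas9 and has no plant selection marker or T-DNA borders. It therefore serves as an entry-level building block: the completed sgRNA unit would be combined with other modules into a plant transformation vector.
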