Features (pLannotate 1.2.2; 14 found; start..end, strand, type, name):
     96..200     +  promoter       AmpR promoter: bla
    201..1061    +  CDS            AmpR: β-lactamase; bla; confers resistance to ampicillin, carbenicillin, and related antibiotics
   1232..1820    +  rep_origin     ori: high-copy-number ColE1/pMB1/pBR322/pUC origin of replication
   2003..2095    +  CDS            lacI (fragment): lac repressor; lacI; The lac repressor binds to the lac operator to inhibit transcription in E. coli. This inhibition can be relieved by adding lactose or isopropyl-β-D-thiogalactopyranoside (IPTG).
   2108..2129    +  protein_bind   CAP binding site: CAP binding activates transcription in the presence of cAMP. E. coli catabolite activator protein
   2144..2174    +  promoter       lac promoter: promoter for the E. coli lac operon
   2182..2198    +  protein_bind   lac operator: The lac repressor binds to the lac operator to inhibit transcription in E. coli. This inhibition can be relieved by adding lactose or isopropyl-β-D-thiogalactopyranoside (IPTG). lac repressor encoded by lacI
   2212..2230    +  promoter       SP6 promoter: promoter for bacteriophage SP6 RNA polymerase
   2567..2583    +  promoter       AtU6 promoter (fragment): consensus promoter from the three Arabidopsis U6 snRNA genes (Waibel and Filipowicz, 1990; Nekrasov et al., 2013)
   2658..2733    +  misc_RNA       Sa gRNA scaffold: guide RNA scaffold for the Staphylococcus aureus CRISPR/Cas9 system
   2760..2778    -  promoter       T7 promoter: promoter for bacteriophage T7 RNA polymerase
   2780..2932    +  CDS            lacZα (fragment): LacZα fragment of β-galactosidase; lacZ fragment
   2938..3037    -  misc_feature   bom (fragment): basis of mobility region from pBR322
   3139..1       -  CDS            rop (fragment) (across the origin): Rop protein, which maintains plasmids at low copy number; rop
>Addgene plasmid #136982 | pGGI_RT_Sa_sgRNA | addgene full sequence | sequence record 270593 | Addgene NGS Result
GACGAAAGGGCCTCGTGATACGCCTATTTTTATAGGTTAATGTCATGATAATAATGGTTTCTTAGACGTC
AGGTGGCACTTTTCGGGGAAATGTGCGCGGAACCCCTATTTGTTTATTTTTCTAAATACATTCAAATATG
TATCCGCTCATGAGACAATAACCCTGATAAATGCTTCAATAATATTGAAAAAGGAAGAGTATGAGTATTC
AACATTTCCGTGTCGCCCTTATTCCCTTTTTTGCGGCATTTTGCCTTCCTGTTTTTGCTCACCCAGAAAC
GCTGGTGAAAGTAAAAGATGCTGAAGATCAGTTGGGTGCACGAGTGGGTTACATCGAACTGGATCTCAAC
AGCGGTAAGATCCTTGAGAGTTTTCGCCCCGAAGAACGTTTTCCAATGATGAGCACTTTTAAAGTTCTGC
TATGTGGCGCGGTATTATCCCGTATTGACGCCGGGCAAGAGCAACTCGGTCGCCGCATACACTATTCTCA
GAATGACTTGGTTGAGTACTCACCAGTCACAGAAAAGCATCTTACGGATGGCATGACAGTAAGAGAATTA
TGCAGTGCTGCCATAACCATGAGTGATAACACTGCGGCCAACTTACTTCTGACAACGATCGGAGGACCGA
AGGAGCTAACCGCTTTTTTGCACAACATGGGGGATCATGTAACTCGCCTTGATCGTTGGGAACCGGAGCT
GAATGAAGCCATACCAAACGACGAGCGTGACACCACGATGCCTGTAGCAATGGCAACAACGTTGCGCAAA
CTATTAACTGGCGAACTACTTACTCTAGCTTCCCGGCAACAATTAATAGACTGGATGGAGGCGGATAAAG
TTGCAGGACCACTTCTGCGCTCGGCCCTTCCGGCTGGCTGGTTTATTGCTGATAAATCTGGAGCCGGTGA
GCGTGGCTCTCGAGGTATCATTGCAGCACTGGGGCCAGATGGTAAGCCCTCCCGTATCGTAGTTATCTAC
ACGACGGGGAGTCAGGCAACTATGGATGAACGAAATAGACAGATCGCTGAGATAGGTGCCTCACTGATTA
AGCATTGGTAACTGTCAGACCAAGTTTACTCATATATACTTTAGATTGATTTAAAACTTCATTTTTAATT
TAAAAGGATCTAGGTGAAGATCCTTTTTGATAATCTCATGACCAAAATCCCTTAACGTGAGTTTTCGTTC
CACTGAGCGTCAGACCCCGTAGAAAAGATCAAAGGATCTTCTTGAGATCCTTTTTTTCTGCGCGTAATCT
GCTGCTTGCAAACAAAAAAACCACCGCTACCAGCGGTGGTTTGTTTGCCGGATCAAGAGCTACCAACTCT
TTTTCCGAAGGTAACTGGCTTCAGCAGAGCGCAGATACCAAATACTGTTCTTCTAGTGTAGCCGTAGTTA
GGCCACCACTTCAAGAACTCTGTAGCACCGCCTACATACCTCGCTCTGCTAATCCTGTTACCAGTGGCTG
CTGCCAGTGGCGATAAGTCGTGTCTTACCGGGTTGGACTCAAGACGATAGTTACCGGATAAGGCGCAGCG
GTCGGGCTGAACGGGGGGTTCGTGCACACAGCCCAGCTTGGAGCGAACGACCTACACCGAACTGAGATAC
CTACAGCGTGAGCTATGAGAAAGCGCCACGCTTCCCGAAGGGAGAAAGGCGGACAGGTATCCGGTAAGCG
GCAGGGTCGGAACAGGAGAGCGCACGAGGGAGCTTCCAGGGGGAAACGCCTGGTATCTTTATAGTCCTGT
CGGGTTTCGCCACCTCTGACTTGAGCGTCGATTTTTGTGATGCTCGTCAGGGGGGCGGAGCCTATGGAAA
AACGCCAGCAACGCGGCCTTTTTACGGTTCCTGGCCTTTTGCTGGCCTTTTGCTCACATGTTCTTTCCTG
CGTTATCCCCTGATTCTGTGGATAACCGTATTACCGCCTTTGAGTGAGCTGATACCGCTCGCCGCAGCCG
AACGACCGAGCGCAGCGAGTCAGTGAGCGAGGAAGCGGAAGAGCGCCCAATACGCAAACCGCCTCTCCCC
GCGCGTTGGCCGATTCATTAATGCAGCTGGCACGACAGGTTTCCCGACTGGAAAGCGGGCAGTGAGCGCA
ACGCAATTAATGTGAGTTAGCTCACTCATTAGGCACCCCAGGCTTTACACTTTATGCTTCCGGCTCGTAT
GTTGTGTGGAATTGTGAGCGGATAACAATTTCACACGAGCTATTTAGGTGACACTATAGAAGTGAAGCTT
GGTCTCAAACACTTTTTTTCTTCTTCTTCGTTCATACAGTTTTTTTTTGTTTATCAGCTTACATTTTCTT
GAACCGTAGCTTTCGTTTTCTTCTTTTTAACTTTCCATTCGGAGTTTTTGTATCTTGTTTCATAGTTTGT
CCCAGGATTAGAATGATTAGGCATCGAACCTTCAAGAATTTGATTGAATAAAACATCTTCATTCTTAAGA
TATGAAGATAATCTTCAAAAGGCCCCTGGGAATCTGAAAGAAGAGAAGCAGGCCCATTTATATGGGAAAG
AACAATAGTATTTCTTATATAGGCCCATTTAAGTTGAAAACAATCTTCAAAAGTCCCACATCGCTTAGAT
AAGAAAACGAAGCTGAGTTTATATACAGCTAGAGTCGAAGTAGTGATTGGGGTCTTCGAGAAGACCTGTT
TTAGTACTCTGGAAACAGAATCTACTAAAACAAGGCAAAATGCCGTGTTTATCTCGTCAACTTGTTGGCG
AGATTTTTCTGCTGAGACCGAATTCTCGCCCTATAGTGAGTCGTATTACCTGGCCGTCGTTTTACAACGT
CGTGACTGGGAAAACCCTGGCGTTACCCAACTTAATCGCCTTGCAGCACATCCCCCTTTCGCCAGCTGGC
GTAATAGCGAAGAGGCCCGCACCGATCGCCCTTCCCAACAGTTGCGCAGCCTGAATGGCGAATGGCGCCT
GATGCGGTATTTTCTCCTTACGCATCTGTGCGGTATTTCACACCGCATATGGTGCACTCTCAGTACAATC
TGCTCTGATGCCGCATAGTTAAGCCAGCCCCGACACCCGCCAACACCCGCTGACGCGCCCTGACGGGCTT
GTCTGCTCCCGGCATCCGCTTACAGACAAGCTGTGACCGTCTCCGGGAGCTGCATGTGTCAGAGGTTTTC
ACCGTCATCACCGAAACGCGCGA
